Addgene plasmid #212323: pJet-CMV-IARS1[W435C]-GFP
Purpose: EGFP-tagged IARS1 Trp435Cys
Depositing lab: Sabine Fuchs. Depositing organization: University Medical Centre Utrecht. Publication: Isoleucine-to-valine substitutions support cellular physiology during isoleucine deprivation. Kok G, Schene IF, Ilcken EF, Alcaraz PS, Mendes MI, Smith DEC, Salomons G, Shehata S, Jans JJM, Maroofian R, Hoek TA, van Es RM, Rehmann H, Nieuwenhuis EES, Vos HR, Fuchs SA. Nucleic Acids Res. 2025 Jan 7;53(1):gkae1184. doi: 10.1093/nar/gkae1184. PubMed 39657787.
Backbone
  Vector backbone: pJET1.2
  Backbone size w/o insert (bp): 3945
  Total vector size (bp): 8499
  Vector type: Mammalian Expression
Growth in bacteria
  Bacterial resistance: Ampicillin, 100 μg/mL
  Growth temperature: 37°C
  Growth strain: DH5alpha
  Copy number: Unknown
Gene/Insert
  Gene/Insert name: IARS (alt name: IleRS)
  Species: H. sapiens (human)
  Insert size (bp): 4554
  Mutation: Trp435cys
  GenBank ID: NM_002161.5
  Entrez Gene: IARS1 (a.k.a. GRIDHH, IARS, ILERS, ILRS, IRS, PRO0785)
  Promoter: CMV
  Tag / fusion protein: EGFP (C terminal on insert)
  Cloning method: Gibson Cloning
  Sequencing primers: 5′ cactatagggagagcggccg
Terms and licenses: Academic/Nonprofit Terms; Industry Terms: Not Available to Industry
How to cite: pJet-CMV-IARS1[W435C]-GFP was a gift from Sabine Fuchs (Addgene plasmid # 212323 ; http://n2t.net/addgene:212323 ; RRID:Addgene_212323)
