[The description below was written by a language model from this plasmid's Addgene catalogue record and pLannotate feature annotations shown in this document.]
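Description:
pJet-CMV-IARS1[W435C]-GFP is a mammalian expression plasmid of about 8.5 kb built on the pJET1.2 cloning backbone. It was assembled by Gibson cloning to express a fluorescently tagged point mutant of human cytosolic isoleucyl-tRNA synthetase (IARS1, also called IleRS). It is propagated in E. coli through a high-copy ColE1/pUC-type origin and selected with ampicillin via the β-lactamase gene and its native promoter. Remnants of the pJET1.2 architecture are still visible. These include a T7 promoter upstream of the cassette, a fragment of the eco47IR restriction endonuclease gene (the lethal gene that pJET uses for positive selection, disrupted here by the insertion), and its lac UV5 promoter with a CAP binding site.

The payload is a single transcription unit. The human cytomegalovirus immediate-early enhancer and promoter drive the IARS1 coding sequence, which is followed across a short polylinker-derived segment by EGFP, recorded as a C-terminal tag. An SV40 polyadenylation signal terminates the transcript. Small multiple-cloning-site fragments flank the coding regions, which suggests the cassette came from a standard EGFP fusion vector, though the record does not say so. The insert carries a Trp435Cys substitution relative to the human reference transcript. No mammalian selection marker is annotated, so expression would most simply be obtained by transient transfection.

The stated purpose is simply expression of EGFP-tagged IARS1 Trp435Cys. EGFP fluorescence allows the mutant enzyme's expression and localisation to be monitored in cells. The associated study concerns isoleucine-to-valine substitutions during isoleucine deprivation, but the record does not describe the functional consequence of the W435C change.
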