Features (pLannotate 1.2.2; 18 found; start..end, strand, type, name):
    305..323     +  promoter       T7 promoter: promoter for bacteriophage T7 RNA polymerase
    372..675     +  enhancer       CMV enhancer: human cytomegalovirus immediate early enhancer
    676..879     +  promoter       CMV promoter: human cytomegalovirus (CMV) immediate early promoter
    955..984     +  misc_feature   MCS (fragment): pBluescript multiple cloning site
   1004..1025    +  misc_feature   MCS (fragment): multiple cloning site
   1026..4811    +  CDS            IARS1: SYIC_HUMAN - Also known as IARS. Experimental evidence at protein level: Swiss-Prot protein existence level 1. Catalyzes the specific attachment of an amino acid to its cognate tRNA in a 2 step reaction: the amino acid (AA) is first activated by ATP to form AA-AMP and then transferred to the acceptor end of the tRNA. From Homo sapiens (Human).
   4812..4857    +  misc_feature   MCS (fragment): multiple cloning site
   4863..5579    +  CDS            EGFP: EGFP is a basic (constitutively fluorescent) green fluorescent protein published in 1996, derived from Aequorea victoria. It is reported to be a rapidly-maturing weak dimer with moderate acid sensitivity.
   5585..5641    +  misc_feature   MCS: multiple cloning site
   5658..5742    +  CDS            large T antigen (fragment): large T antigen from SV40 (simian virus 40)
   5765..5886    +  polyA_signal   SV40 poly(A) signal: SV40 polyadenylation signal
   5891..6274    -  CDS            eco47IR (fragment): T2E7_ECOLX - Protein predicted: Swiss-Prot protein existence level 4. Recognizes the double-stranded sequence GGWCC and cleaves after G-1. From Escherichia coli.
   6327..6357    -  promoter       lac UV5 promoter: E. coli lac promoter with an "up" mutation
   6372..6393    -  protein_bind   CAP binding site: CAP binding activates transcription in the presence of cAMP. E. coli catabolite activator protein
   6418..6501    -  CDS            lacI (fragment): lac repressor; lacI; The lac repressor binds to the lac operator to inhibit transcription in E. coli. This inhibition can be relieved by adding lactose or isopropyl-β-D-thiogalactopyranoside (IPTG).
   6684..7272    -  rep_origin     ori: high-copy-number ColE1/pMB1/pBR322/pUC origin of replication
   7443..8303    -  CDS            AmpR: β-lactamase; bla; confers resistance to ampicillin, carbenicillin, and related antibiotics
   8304..8408    -  promoter       AmpR promoter: bla
>Addgene plasmid #212323 | pJet-CMV-IARS1[W435C]-GFP | addgene full sequence | sequence record 422284 | Addgene NGS Result
GCCCCTGCAGCCGAATTATATTATTTTTGCCAAATAATTTTTAACAAAAGCTCTGAAGTCTTCTTCATTT
AAATTCTTAGATGATACTTCATCTGGAAAATTGTCCCAATTAGTAGCATCACGCTGTGAGTAAGTTCTAA
ACCATTTTTTTATTGTTGTATTATCTCTAATCTTACTACTCGATGAGTTTTCGGTATTATCTCTATTTTT
AACTTGGAGCAGGTTCCATTCATTGTTTTTTTCATCATAGTGAATAAAATCAACTGCTTTAACACTTGTG
CCTGAACACCATATCCATCCGGCGTAATACGACTCACTATAGGGAGAGCGGCCGCCAGATCTTCCGGATG
GCTCGAGTTTTTCAGCAAGATCGTTACATAACTTACGGTAAATGGCCCGCCTGGCTGACCGCCCAACGAC
CCCCGCCCATTGACGTCAATAATGACGTATGTTCCCATAGTAACGCCAATAGGGACTTTCCATTGACGTC
AATGGGTGGAGTATTTACGGTAAACTGCCCACTTGGCAGTACATCAAGTGTATCATATGCCAAGTACGCC
CCCTATTGACGTCAATGACGGTAAATGGCCCGCCTGGCATTATGCCCAGTACATGACCTTATGGGACTTT
CCTACTTGGCAGTACATCTACGTATTAGTCATCGCTATTACCATGGTGATGCGGTTTTGGCAGTACATCA
ATGGGCGTGGATAGCGGTTTGACTCACGGGGATTTCCAAGTCTCCACCCCATTGACGTCAATGGGAGTTT
GTTTTGGCACCAAAATCAACGGGACTTTCCAAAATGTCGTAACAACTCCGCCCCATTGACGCAAATGGGC
GGTAGGCGTGTACGGTGGGAGGTCTATATAAGCAGAGCTCGTTTAGTGAACCGTCAGATCGCCTGGAGAC
GCCATCCACGCTGTTTTGACCTCCATAGAAGACACCGACTCTAGCTAGAGGATCCCCCGGGCTGCAGGAA
TTCGGCGCGCCACGCGTACCGATAGCTTCGAATTCTGCAGTCGACATGCTTCAACAAGTTCCAGAAAACA
TAAATTTTCCTGCTGAAGAAGAGAAAATCTTGGAGTTTTGGACTGAATTTAATTGTTTTCAGGAATGCTT
AAAGCAATCAAAACATAAACCAAAATTTACCTTCTATGATGGTCCTCCTTTTGCAACTGGACTGCCTCAC
TATGGACATATACTTGCGGGTACAATTAAAGATATAGTTACAAGATATGCTCACCAGAGTGGGTTTCATG
TTGACAGAAGATTTGGATGGGATTGCCATGGCTTACCTGTGGAATATGAAATTGATAAGACACTGGGAAT
CAGAGGACCAGAGGATGTGGCCAAAATGGGGATTACAGAGTATAACAATCAGTGCCGAGCAATTGTGATG
AGATATTCTGCTGAGTGGAAGTCTACTGTTAGCAGACTTGGCCGATGGATTGACTTTGACAATGACTATA
AAACTCTGTATCCACAATTCATGGAATCAGTCTGGTGGGTCTTCAAACAACTCTATGATAAAGGCCTTGT
TTATAGAGGTGTGAAAGTCATGCCCTTCTCTACGGCATGTAACACTCCACTTTCCAACTTCGAGTCACAC
CAGAATTATAAGGATGTTCAAGATCCTTCAGTATTTGTAACTTTCCCTTTGGAAGAAGATGAAACTGTAT
CTTTAGTTGCTTGGACAACCACTCCCTGGACTCTACCTAGTAACCTTGCTGTGTGTGTTAATCCAGAAAT
GCAATATGTGAAAATTAAAGATGTTGCCAGAGGACGATTACTCATTTTAATGGAAGCCAGATTGTCAGCC
CTCTATAAATTGGAGAGTGACTATGAGATCCTTGAAAGATTTCCTGGTGCCTATCTTAAAGGCAAGAAGT
ACAGGCCCCTGTTTGACTATTTCCTGAAGTGTAAAGAGAATGGCGCTTTCACTGTGCTTGTTGACAACTA
TGTGAAGGAAGAAGAAGGCACAGGGGTTGTCCACCAAGCTCCTTACTTCGGTGCTGAGGACTATCGGGTC
TGTATGGACTTTAACATTATTCGGAAAGACTCACTCCCTGTTTGCCCTGTGGATGCTTCAGGCTGCTTCA
CAACGGAGGTGACAGATTTCGCAGGACAGTATGTGAAGGATGCTGACAAAAGTATCATCAGGACTTTGAA
GGAACAAGGCCGACTTCTGGTTGCCACCACCTTCACTCACAGCTACCCTTTTTGCTGGAGATCAGACACT
CCTCTAATTTACAAAGCAGTGCCCAGCTGGTTTGTGCGAGTGGAGAACATGGTGGACCAGCTCCTAAGGA
ACAATGACCTGTGCTACTGCGTCCCAGAGTTGGTACGAGAAAAACGATTTGGAAATTGGCTGAAAGATGC
ACGTGACTGGACAATTTCCAGAAACAGATACTGGGGCACCCCCATCCCACTGTGGGTCAGCGATGACTTT
GAGGAGGTGGTATGCATTGGGTCAGTGGCGGAACTTGAAGAACTGTCAGGAGCAAAGATCTCAGATCTCC
ACAGAGAGAGTGTTGACCACCTGACCATTCCTTCACGCTGTGGGAAGGGATCCTTGCACCGCATCTCTGA
AGTGTTTGACTGTTGGTTTGAGAGTGGCAGCATGCCCTATGCTCAGGTTCATTACCCGTTTGAAAACAAG
AGGGAGTTTGAGGATGCTTTTCCTGCAGATTTCATTGCCGAGGGCATCGACCAAACCAGAGGATGGTTTT
ATACCCTGCTGGTGCTGGCCACGGCCCTCTTTGGACAACCGCCTTTCAAGAACGTAATTGTGAATGGGCT
TGTCCTGGCAAGTGATGGCCAAAAAATGAGCAAACGGAAAAAGAATTATCCAGATCCAGTTTCCATCATC
CAGAAGTATGGTGCTGATGCCCTCAGATTATATCTGATTAACTCCCCTGTGGTGAGAGCAGAAAACCTCC
GCTTTAAAGAAGAGGGTGTGCGGGACGTCCTTAAGGATGTACTGCTCCCATGGTACAATGCCTATCGCTT
CTTAATCCAGAACGTTCTGAGGCTCCAGAAGGAGGAAGAAATAGAATTTCTCTACAATGAGAACACGGTT
AGAGAAAGCCCCAACATTACAGACCGGTGGATCCTGTCCTTCATGCAGTCTCTCATTGGCTTCTTTGAGA
CTGAAATGGCAGCTTATAGGCTTTATACTGTGGTGCCTCGCCTGGTCAAGTTTGTAGATATTCTGACCAA
TTGGTATGTTAGAATGAACCGCAGAAGATTAAAGGGTGAAAATGGGATGGAGGATTGTGTCATGGCCCTA
GAAACCTTGTTTAGTGTTCTGCTTTCTCTTTGCAGACTTATGGCTCCCTACACACCTTTTCTCACTGAAT
TGATGTACCAGAATCTAAAGGTGCTGATTGACCCTGTTTCTGTTCAGGACAAGGACACACTCAGCATTCA
CTACCTCATGCTGCCCCGTGTTCGAGAAGAATTGATTGACAAGAAAACAGAGAGTGCAGTATCTCAGATG
CAGTCTGTGATTGAACTTGGAAGAGTGATCAGAGACCGAAAAACTATTCCCATAAAGTATCCTTTGAAAG
AAATTGTGGTTATCCATCAAGATCCAGAAGCTCTTAAAGATATCAAGTCTTTGGAGAAGTATATCATTGA
GGAACTCAATGTTCGAAAAGTTACACTGTCTACAGATAAAAACAAGTATGGCATTCGGCTAAGGGCAGAA
CCAGATCACATGGTCCTGGGGAAGCGTCTGAAGGGAGCCTTTAAGGCAGTGATGACGTCCATCAAGCAGT
TGAGCAGTGAGGAGCTGGAGCAGTTCCAGAAGACTGGGACCATTGTTGTGGAAGGCCATGAATTGCACGA
TGAAGACATCCGCCTCATGTACACCTTTGATCAGGCCACAGGTGGGACTGCGCAATTTGAAGCACACTCA
GATGCTCAGGCTTTGGTCCTCTTAGATGTCACTCCTGACCAGTCAATGGTAGATGAAGGAATGGCTCGGG
AAGTCATCAATCGCATACAGAAACTTCGCAAAAAGTGCAATCTGGTTCCAACTGATGAAATCACAGTGTA
CTATAAAGCAAAGTCTGAAGGAACATATCTGAATAGTGTTATTGAAAGCCACACAGAGTTCATATTTACC
ACCATAAAGGCTCCCTTGAAACCATATCCAGTTTCTCCATCGGATAAAGTCCTTATTCAAGAAAAAACAC
AGTTGAAGGGATCTGAACTGGAAATTACACTCACCAGAGGATCTTCCCTTCCTGGTCCTGCTTGTGCATA
TGTCAATCTTAACATTTGTGCAAATGGCAGTGAACAAGGTGGAGTATTGCTCCTGGAAAATCCAAAAGGT
GACAATAGGTTGGACCTTTTAAAGCTGAAGAGTGTTGTCACTAGCATTTTTGGTGTGAAAAATACAGAGC
TGGCTGTCTTCCATGATGAAACAGAAATACAAAACCAAACTGACTTACTGAGTCTTAGTGGAAAAACACT
TTGTGTGACTGCAGGATCGGCTCCCTCTCTGATCAACAGTTCTAGTACTCTTCTTTGTCAGTATATCAAC
CTACAGCTCCTGAATGCAAAGCCACAAGAGTGTTTAATGGGGACAGTGGGCACTCTCCTGCTTGAAAACC
CACTTGGGCAGAATGGACTCACCCACCAAGGTCTTCTGTATGAAGCAGCCAAGGTGTTTGGCCTTCGGAG
CAGGAAGCTAAAGCTGTTTCTGAATGAGACCCAAACGCAGGAAATTACAGAAGACATCCCCGTGAAGACT
TTGAATATGAAGACTGTGTATGTTTCTGTGTTACCAACAACAGCAGACTTCTCCGGACTCAGATCTCGAG
CTCAAGCTTCGAATTCTGCAGTCGACGCCACCATGGTGAGCAAGGGCGAGGAGCTGTTCACCGGGGTGGT
GCCCATCCTGGTCGAGCTGGACGGCGACGTAAACGGCCACAAGTTCAGCGTGTCCGGCGAGGGCGAGGGC
GATGCCACCTACGGCAAGCTGACCCTGAAGTTCATCTGCACCACCGGCAAGCTGCCCGTGCCCTGGCCCA
CCCTCGTGACCACCCTGACCTACGGCGTGCAGTGCTTCAGCCGCTACCCCGACCACATGAAGCAGCACGA
CTTCTTCAAGTCCGCCATGCCCGAAGGCTACGTCCAGGAGCGCACCATCTTCTTCAAGGACGACGGCAAC
TACAAGACCCGCGCCGAGGTGAAGTTCGAGGGCGACACCCTGGTGAACCGCATCGAGCTGAAGGGCATCG
ACTTCAAGGAGGACGGCAACATCCTGGGGCACAAGCTGGAGTACAACTACAACAGCCACAACGTCTATAT
CATGGCCGACAAGCAGAAGAACGGCATCAAGGTGAACTTCAAGATCCGCCACAACATCGAGGACGGCAGC
GTGCAGCTCGCCGACCACTACCAGCAGAACACCCCCATCGGCGACGGCCCCGTGCTGCTGCCCGACAACC
ACTACCTGAGCACCCAGTCCGCCCTGAGCAAAGACCCCAACGAGAAGCGCGATCACATGGTCCTGCTGGA
GTTCGTGACCGCCGCCGGGATCACTCTCGGCATGGACGAGCTGTACAAGTACTCAGATCTCGAGCTCAAG
CTTCGAATTCTGCAGTCGACGGTACCGCGGGCCCGGGATCCACCGGATCTAGATAACTGATCATAATCAG
CCATACCACATTTGTAGAGGTTTTACTTGCTTTAAAAAACCTCCCACACCTCCCCCTGAACCTGAAACAT
AAAATGAATGCAATTGTTGTTGTTAACTTGTTTATTGCAGCTTATAATGGTTACAAATAAAGCAATAGCA
TCACAAATTTCACAAATAAAGCATTTTTTTCACTGCATTCTAGTTGTGGTTTGTCCAAACTCATCAATGT
ATCTTAACGCGTATCTTTCTAGAAGATCTCCTACAATATTCTCAGCTGCCATGGAAAATCGATGTTCTTC
TTTTATTCTCTCAAGATTTTCAGGCTGTATATTAAAACTTATATTAAGAACTATGCTAACCACCTCATCA
GGAACCGTTGTAGGTGGCGTGGGTTTTCTTGGCAATCGACTCTCATGAAAACTACGAGCTAAATATTCAA
TATGTTCCTCTTGACCAACTTTATTCTGCATTTTTTTTGAACGAGGTTTAGAGCAAGCTTCAGGAAACTG
AGACAGGAATTTTATTAAAAATTTAAATTTTGAAGAAAGTTCAGGGTTAATAGCATCCATTTTTTGCTTT
GCAAGTTCCTCAGCATTCTTAACAAAAGACGTCTCTTTTGACATGTTTAAAGTTTAAACCTCCTGTGTGA
AATTATTATCCGCTCATAATTCCACACATTATACGAGCCGGAAGCATAAAGTGTAAAGCCTGGGGTGCCT
AATGAGTGAGCTAACTCACATTAATTGCGTTGCGCTCACTGCCAATTGCTTTCCAGTCGGGAAACCTGTC
GTGCCAGCTGCATTAATGAATCGGCCAACGCGCGGGGAGAGGCGGTTTGCGTATTGGGCGCTCTTCCGCT
TCCTCGCTCACTGACTCGCTGCGCTCGGTCGTTCGGCTGCGGCGAGCGGTATCAGCTCACTCAAAGGCGG
TAATACGGTTATCCACAGAATCAGGGGATAACGCAGGAAAGAACATGTGAGCAAAAGGCCAGCAAAAGGC
CAGGAACCGTAAAAAGGCCGCGTTGCTGGCGTTTTTCCATAGGCTCCGCCCCCCTGACGAGCATCACAAA
AATCGACGCTCAAGTCAGAGGTGGCGAAACCCGACAGGACTATAAAGATACCAGGCGTTTCCCCCTGGAA
GCTCCCTCGTGCGCTCTCCTGTTCCGACCCTGCCGCTTACCGGATACCTGTCCGCCTTTCTCCCTTCGGG
AAGCGTGGCGCTTTCTCATAGCTCACGCTGTAGGTATCTCAGTTCGGTGTAGGTCGTTCGCTCCAAGCTG
GGCTGTGTGCACGAACCCCCCGTTCAGCCCGACCGCTGCGCCTTATCCGGTAACTATCGTCTTGAGTCCA
ACCCGGTAAGACACGACTTATCGCCACTGGCAGCAGCCACTGGTAACAGGATTAGCAGAGCGAGGTATGT
AGGCGGTGCTACAGAGTTCTTGAAGTGGTGGCCTAACTACGGCTACACTAGAAGAACAGTATTTGGTATC
TGCGCTCTGCTGAAGCCAGTTACCTTCGGAAAAAGAGTTGGTAGCTCTTGATCCGGCAAACAAACCACCG
CTGGTAGCGGTGGTTTTTTTGTTTGCAAGCAGCAGATTACGCGCAGAAAAAAAGGATCTCAAGAAGATCC
TTTGATCTTTTCTACGGGGTCTGACGCTCAGTGGAACGAAAACTCACGTTAAGGGATTTTGGTCATGAGA
TTATCAAAAAGGATCTTCACCTAGATCCTTTTAAATTAAAAATGAAGTTTTAAATCAATCTAAAGTATAT
ATGAGTAAACTTGGTCTGACAGTTACCAATGCTTAATCAGTGAGGCACCTATCTCAGCGATCTGTCTATT
TCGTTCATCCATAGTTGCCTGACTCCCCGTCGTGTAGATAACTACGATACGGGAGGGCTTACCATCTGGC
CCCAGTGCTGCAATGATACCGCGAGACCCACGCTCACCGGCTCCAGATTTATCAGCAATAAACCAGCCAG
CCGGAAGGGCCGAGCGCAGAAGTGGTCCTGCAACTTTATCCGCCTCCATCCAGTCTATTAATTGTTGCCG
GGAAGCTAGAGTAAGTAGTTCGCCAGTTAATAGTTTGCGCAACGTTGTTGCCATTGCTACAGGCATCGTG
GTGTCACGCTCGTCGTTTGGTATGGCTTCATTCAGCTCCGGTTCCCAACGATCAAGGCGAGTTACATGAT
CCCCCATGTTGTGCAAAAAAGCGGTTAGCTCCTTCGGTCCTCCGATCGTTGTCAGAAGTAAGTTGGCCGC
AGTGTTATCACTCATGGTTATGGCAGCACTGCATAATTCTCTTACTGTCATGCCATCCGTAAGATGCTTT
TCTGTGACTGGTGAGTACTCAACCAAGTCATTCTGAGAATAGTGTATGCGGCGACCGAGTTGCTCTTGCC
CGGCGTCAATACGGGATAATACCGCGCCACATAGCAGAACTTTAAAAGTGCTCATCATTGGAAAACGTTC
TTCGGGGCGAAAACTCTCAAGGATCTTACCGCTGTTGAGATCCAGTTCGATGTAACCCACTCGTGCACCC
AACTGATCTTCAGCATCTTTTACTTTCACCAGCGTTTCTGGGTGAGCAAAAACAGGAAGGCAAAATGCCG
CAAAAAAGGGAATAAGGGCGACACGGAAATGTTGAATACTCATACTCTTCCTTTTTCAATATTATTGAAG
CATTTATCAGGGTTATTGTCTCATGAGCGGATACATATTTGAATGTATTTAGAAAAATAAACAAATAGGG
GTTCCGCGCACATTTCCCCGAAAAGTGCCACCTGACGTCTAAGAAACCATTATTATCATGACATTAACCT
ATAAAAATAGGCGTATCACGAGGCC
